>Addgene plasmid #143502 | TFORF1461 | addgene full sequence | sequence record 391612 | Addgene NGS Result
TTAATGTAGTCTTATGCAATACTCTTGTAGTCTTGCAACATGGTAACGATGAGTTAGCAACATGCCTTAC
AAGGAGAGAAAAAGCACCGTGCATGCCGATTGGTGGAAGTAAGGTGGTACGATCGTGCCTTATTAGGAAG
GCAACAGACGGGTCTGACATGGATTGGACGAACCACTGAATTGCCGCATTGCAGAGATATTGTATTTAAG
TGCCTAGCTCGATACATAAACGGGTCTCTCTGGTTAGACCAGATCTGAGCCTGGGAGCTCTCTGGCTAAC
TAGGGAACCCACTGCTTAAGCCTCAATAAAGCTTGCCTTGAGTGCTTCAAGTAGTGTGTGCCCGTCTGTT
GTGTGACTCTGGTAACTAGAGATCCCTCAGACCCTTTTAGTCAGTGTGGAAAATCTCTAGCAGTGGCGCC
CGAACAGGGACTTGAAAGCGAAAGGGAAACCAGAGGAGCTCTCTCGACGCAGGACTCGGCTTGCTGAAGC
GCGCACGGCAAGAGGCGAGGGGCGGCGACTGGTGAGTACGCCAAAAATTTTGACTAGCGGAGGCTAGAAG
GAGAGAGATGGGTGCGAGAGCGTCAGTATTAAGCGGGGGAGAATTAGATCGCGATGGGAAAAAATTCGGT
TAAGGCCAGGGGGAAAGAAAAAATATAAATTAAAACATATAGTATGGGCAAGCAGGGAGCTAGAACGATT
CGCAGTTAATCCTGGCCTGTTAGAAACATCAGAAGGCTGTAGACAAATACTGGGACAGCTACAACCATCC
CTTCAGACAGGATCAGAAGAACTTAGATCATTATATAATACAGTAGCAACCCTCTATTGTGTGCATCAAA
GGATAGAGATAAAAGACACCAAGGAAGCTTTAGACAAGATAGAGGAAGAGCAAAACAAAAGTAAGACCAC
CGCACAGCAAGCGGCCGCTGATCTTCAGACCTGGAGGAGGAGATATGAGGGACAATTGGAGAAGTGAATT
ATATAAATATAAAGTAGTAAAAATTGAACCATTAGGAGTAGCACCCACCAAGGCAAAGAGAAGAGTGGTG
CAGAGAGAAAAAAGAGCAGTGGGAATAGGAGCTTTGTTCCTTGGGTTCTTGGGAGCAGCAGGAAGCACTA
TGGGCGCAGCGTCAATGACGCTGACGGTACAGGCCAGACAATTATTGTCTGGTATAGTGCAGCAGCAGAA
CAATTTGCTGAGGGCTATTGAGGCGCAACAGCATCTGTTGCAACTCACAGTCTGGGGCATCAAGCAGCTC
CAGGCAAGAATCCTGGCTGTGGAAAGATACCTAAAGGATCAACAGCTCCTGGGGATTTGGGGTTGCTCTG
GAAAACTCATTTGCACCACTGCTGTGCCTTGGAATGCTAGTTGGAGTAATAAATCTCTGGAACAGATTTG
GAATCACACGACCTGGATGGAGTGGGACAGAGAAATTAACAATTACACAAGCTTAATACACTCCTTAATT
GAAGAATCGCAAAACCAGCAAGAAAAGAATGAACAAGAATTATTGGAATTAGATAAATGGGCAAGTTTGT
GGAATTGGTTTAACATAACAAATTGGCTGTGGTATATAAAATTATTCATAATGATAGTAGGAGGCTTGGT
AGGTTTAAGAATAGTTTTTGCTGTACTTTCTATAGTGAATAGAGTTAGGCAGGGATATTCACCATTATCG
TTTCAGACCCACCTCCCAACCCCGAGGGGACCCATGCATTGCATCTCAATTAGTCAGCAACCAGGTGTGG
AAAGTCCCCAGGCTCCCCAGCAGGCAGAAGTATGCAAAGCATGCGTCTCAATTAGTCAGCAACCATAGTC
CCGCCCCTAACTCCGCCCATCCCGCCCCTAACTCCGCCCAGTTCCGCCCATTCTCCGCCCCATGGCTGAC
TAATTTTTTTTATTTATGCAGAGGCCGAGGCCGCCTCGGCCTCTGAGCTATTCCAGAAGTAGTGAGGAGG
CTTTTTTGGAGGCCTAGGCTTTTGCAAAAAGCTTTCTAGAGGTACCACCGGAGCTTACCATGACCGAGTA
CAAGCCCACGGTGCGCCTCGCCACCCGCGACGACGTCCCCAGGGCCGTACGCACCCTCGCCGCCGCGTTC
GCCGACTACCCCGCCACGCGCCACACCGTCGATCCGGACCGCCACATCGAGCGGGTCACCGAGCTGCAAG
AACTCTTCCTCACGCGCGTCGGGCTCGACATCGGCAAGGTGTGGGTCGCGGACGACGGCGCCGCCGTGGC
GGTCTGGACCACGCCGGAGAGCGTCGAAGCGGGGGCGGTGTTCGCCGAGATCGGCCCGCGCATGGCCGAG
TTGAGCGGTTCCCGGCTGGCCGCGCAGCAACAGATGGAAGGCCTCCTGGCGCCGCACCGGCCCAAGGAGC
CCGCGTGGTTCCTGGCCACCGTCGGCGTCTCGCCCGACCACCAGGGCAAGGGTCTGGGCAGCGCCGTCGT
GCTCCCCGGAGTGGAGGCGGCCGAGCGCGCCGGGGTGCCCGCCTTCCTGGAGACCTCCGCGCCCCGCAAC
CTCCCCTTCTACGAGCGGCTCGGCTTCACCGTCACCGCCGACGTCGAGGTGCCCGAAGGACCGCGCACCT
GGTGCATGACCCGCAAGCCCGGTGCCAGTTAACGAATTCTAGATCTTGAGACAAATGGCAGTATTCATCC
ACAATTTTAAAAGAAAAGGGGGGATTGGGGGGTACAGTGCAGGGGAAAGAATAGTAGACATAATAGCAAC
AGACATACAAACTAAAGAATTACAAAAACAAATTACAAAAATTCAAAATTTTCGGGTTTATTACAGGGAC
AGCAGAGATCCACTTTGGCGCCGGCTCGAGGCCTGCAGGTGCAAAGATGGATAAAGTTTTAAACAGAGAG
GAATCTTTGCAGCTAATGGACCTTCTAGGTCTTGAAAGGAGTGGGAATTGGCTCCGGTGCCCGTCAGTGG
GCAGAGCGCACATCGCCCACAGTCCCCGAGAAGTTGGGGGGAGGGGTCGGCAATTGAACCGGTGCCTAGA
GAAGGTGGCGCGGGGTAAACTGGGAAAGTGATGTCGTGTACTGGCTCCGCCTTTTTCCCGAGGGTGGGGG
AGAACCGTATATAAGTGCAGTAGTCGCCGTGAACGTTCTTTTTCGCAACGGGTTTGCCGCCAGAACACAG
GTAAGTGCCGTGTGTGGTTCCCGCGGGCCTGGCCTCTTTACGGGTTATGGCCCTTGCGTGCCTTGAATTA
CTTCCACCTGGCTGCAGTACGTGATTCTTGATCCCGAGCTTCGGGTTGGAAGTGGGTGGGAGAGTTCGAG
GCCTTGCGCTTAAGGAGCCCCTTCGCCTCGTGCTTGAGTTGAGGCCTGGCCTGGGCGCTGGGGCCGCCGC
GTGCGAATCTGGTGGCACCTTCGCGCCTGTCTCGCTGCTTTCGATAAGTCTCTAGCCATTTAAAATTTTT
GATGACCTGCTGCGACGCTTTTTTTCTGGCAAGATAGTCTTGTAAATGCGGGCCAAGATCTGCACACTGG
TATTTCGGTTTTTGGGGCCGCGGGCGGCGACGGGGCCCGTGCGTCCCAGCGCACATGTTCGGCGAGGCGG
GGCCTGCGAGCGCGGCCACCGAGAATCGGACGGGGGTAGTCTCAAGCTGGCCGGCCTGCTCTGGTGCCTG
GCCTCGCGCCGCCGTGTATCGCCCCGCCCTGGGCGGCAAGGCTGGCCCGGTCGGCACCAGTTGCGTGAGC
GGAAAGATGGCCGCTTCCCGGCCCTGCTGCAGGGAGCTCAAAATGGAGGACGCGGCGCTCGGGAGAGCGG
GCGGGTGAGTCACCCACACAAAGGAAAAGGGCCTTTCCGTCCTCAGCCGTCGCTTCATGTGACTCCACGG
AGTACCGGGCGCCGTCCAGGCACCTCGATTAGTTCTCGAGCTTTTGGAGTACGTCGTCTTTAGGTTGGGG
GGAGGGGTTTTATGCGATGGAGTTTCCCCACACTGAGTGGGTGGAGACTGAAGTTAGGCCAGCTTGGCAC
TTGATGTAATTCTCCTTGGAATTTGCCCTTTTTGAGTTTGGATCTTGGTTCATTCTCAAGCCTCAGACAG
TGGTTCAAAGTTTTTTTCTTCCATTTCAGGTGTCGTGAGGCTAGCACCGCCACCATGGATATAGCAACAG
GTCCCGAGTCGCTGGAGAGGTGCTTCCCTCGCGGGCAGACGGACTGCGCCAAGATGTTGGACGGCATCAA
GATGGAGGAGCACGCCCTGCGCCCCGGGCCCGCCACTCTGGGGGTGCTGCTGGGCTCCGACTGCCCGCAT
CCCGCCGTCTGCGAGGGCTGCCAGCGGCCCATCTCCGACCGCTTCCTGATGCGAGTCAACGAGTCGTCCT
GGCACGAGGAGTGTTTGCAGTGCGCGGCGTGTCAGCAAGCCCTCACCACCAGCTGCTACTTCCGGGATCG
GAAACTGTACTGCAAACAAGACTACCAACAGCTCTTCGCGGCCAAGTGCAGCGGCTGCATGGAGAAGATC
GCCCCCACCGAGTTCGTGATGCGGGCGCTGGAGTGCGTGTACCACCTGGGCTGCTTCTGCTGCTGCGTGT
GTGAACGGCAGCTACGCAAGGGCGACGAATTCGTGCTCAAGGAGGGCCAGCTGCTGTGCAAGGGTGACTA
CGAGAAGGAGAAGGACCTGCTCAGCTCCGTGAGCCCCGACGAGTCCGACTCCGTGAAGAGCGAGGATGAA
GATGGGGACATGAAGCCGGCCAAGGGGCAGGGCAGTCAGAGCAAGGGCAGCGGGGATGACGGGAAGGACC
CGCGGAGGCCCAAGCGACCCCGGACCATCCTCACCACGCAGCAGCGAAGAGCCTTCAAGGCCTCCTTCGA
GGTCTCGTCGAAGCCTTGCCGAAAGGTCCGAGAGACACTGGCAGCTGAGACGGGCCTCAGTGTGCGCGTG
GTCCAGGTCTGGTTTCAGAACCAAAGAGCAAAGATGAAGAAGCTGGCGCGGCGGCACCAGCAGCAGCAGG
AGCAGCAGAACTCCCAGCGGCTGGGCCAGGGTGAGCCGGGGCCGGGGCAGGGCCTGGGCCAGGAGGTCCT
GTCCAGCCGCATGGAGGGCATGATGGCTTCCTACACGCCGCTGGCCCCACCACAGCAGCAGATCGTGGCC
ATGGAACAGAGCCCCTACGGCAGCAGCGACCCCTTCCAGCAGGGCCTCACGCCGCCCCAAATGCCAGGGA
ACGACTCCATCTTCCATGACATCGACAGCGATACCTCCTTAACCAGCCTCAGCGACTGCTTCCTCGGCTC
CTCAGACGTGGGCTCCCTGCAGGCCCGCGTGGGGAACCCCATCGACCGGCTCTACTCCATGCAGAGTTCC
TACTTCGCCTCCTAGTAATGAACTAGTCCGTAACTTGAAAGTATTTCGATTTCTTGGCTTTATATATCTT
GTGGAAAGGACGACACTCGTGAGGAGCCTAAGGATTCACGCGTTAAGTCGACAATCAACCTCTGGATTAC
AAAATTTGTGAAAGATTGACTGGTATTCTTAACTATGTTGCTCCTTTTACGCTATGTGGATACGCTGCTT
TAATGCCTTTGTATCATGCTATTGCTTCCCGTATGGCTTTCATTTTCTCCTCCTTGTATAAATCCTGGTT
GCTGTCTCTTTATGAGGAGTTGTGGCCCGTTGTCAGGCAACGTGGCGTGGTGTGCACTGTGTTTGCTGAC
GCAACCCCCACTGGTTGGGGCATTGCCACCACCTGTCAGCTCCTTTCCGGGACTTTCGCTTTCCCCCTCC
CTATTGCCACGGCGGAACTCATCGCCGCCTGCCTTGCCCGCTGCTGGACAGGGGCTCGGCTGTTGGGCAC
TGACAATTCCGTGGTGTTGTCGGGGAAATCATCGTCCTTTCCTTGGCTGCTCGCCTGTGTTGCCACCTGG
ATTCTGCGCGGGACGTCCTTCTGCTACGTCCCTTCGGCCCTCAATCCAGCGGACCTTCCTTCCCGCGGCC
TGCTGCCGGCTCTGCGGCCTCTTCCGCGTCTTCGCCTTCGCCCTCAGACGAGTCGGATCTCCCTTTGGGC
CGCCTCCCCGCGTCGACTTTAAGACCAATGACTTACAAGGCAGCTGTAGATCTTAGCCACTTTTTAAAAG
AAAAGGGGGGACTGGAAGGGCTAATTCACTCCCAACGAAGACAAGATCTGCTTTTTGCTTGTACTGGGTC
TCTCTGGTTAGACCAGATCTGAGCCTGGGAGCTCTCTGGCTAACTAGGGAACCCACTGCTTAAGCCTCAA
TAAAGCTTGCCTTGAGTGCTTCAAGTAGTGTGTGCCCGTCTGTTGTGTGACTCTGGTAACTAGAGATCCC
TCAGACCCTTTTAGTCAGTGTGGAAAATCTCTAGCAGTACGTATAGTAGTTCATGTCATCTTATTATTCA
GTATTTATAACTTGCAAAGAAATGAATATCAGAGAGTGAGAGGAACTTGTTTATTGCAGCTTATAATGGT
TACAAATAAAGCAATAGCATCACAAATTTCACAAATAAAGCATTTTTTTCACTGCATTCTAGTTGTGGTT
TGTCCAAACTCATCAATGTATCTTATCATGTCTGGCTCTAGCTATCCCGCCCCTAACTCCGCCCATCCCG
CCCCTAACTCCGCCCAGTTCCGCCCATTCTCCGCCCCATGGCTGACTAATTTTTTTTATTTATGCAGAGG
CCGAGGCCGCCTCGGCCTCTGAGCTATTCCAGAAGTAGTGAGGAGGCTTTTTTGGAGGCCTAGGGACGTA
CCCAATTCGCCCTATAGTGAGTCGTATTACGCGCGCTCACTGGCCGTCGTTTTACAACGTCGTGACTGGG
AAAACCCTGGCGTTACCCAACTTAATCGCCTTGCAGCACATCCCCCTTTCGCCAGCTGGCGTAATAGCGA
AGAGGCCCGCACCGATCGCCCTTCCCAACAGTTGCGCAGCCTGAATGGCGAATGGG
[124 nt withheld, positions 6917-7040]
C
[91 nt withheld, positions 7042-7132]
A
[49 nt withheld, positions 7134-7182]
CCTTTGACGTTGGAGTCCACGTTCTTT
[37 nt withheld, positions 7210-7246]
ACCCTATCTCGGTCTATTCTTTTGATTTATAAGGGATTTTGCCGATTTCGGCCTATTGGTTAAAAAATGA
GCTGATTTAACAAAAATTTAACGCGAATTTTAACAAAATATTAACGCTTACAATTTAGGTGGCACTTTTC
GGGGAAATGTGCGCGGAACCCCTATTTGTTTATTTTTCTAAATACATTCAAATATGTATCCGCTCATGAG
ACAATAACCCTGATAAATGCTTCAATAATATTGAAAAAGGAAGAGTATGAGTATTCAACATTTCCGTGTC
GCCCTTATTCCCTTTTTTGCGGCATTTTGCCTTCCTGTTTTTGCTCACCCAGAAACGCTGGTGAAAGTAA
AAGATGCTGAAGATCAGTTGGGTGCACGAGTGGGTTACATCGAACTGGATCTCAACAGCGGTAAGATCCT
TGAGAGTTTTCGCCCCGAAGAACGTTTTCCAATGATGAGCACTTTTAAAGTTCTGCTATGTGGCGCGGTA
TTATCCCGTATTGACGCCGGGCAAGAGCAACTCGGTCGCCGCATACACTATTCTCAGAATGACTTGGTTG
AGTACTCACCAGTCACAGAAAAGCATCTTACGGATGGCATGACAGTAAGAGAATTATGCAGTGCTGCCAT
AACCATGAGTGATAACACTGCGGCCAACTTACTTCTGACAACGATCGGAGGACCGAAGGAGCTAACCGCT
TTTTTGCACAACATGGGGGATCATGTAACTCGCCTTGATCGTTGGGAACCGGAGCTGAATGAAGCCATAC
CAAACGACGAGCGTGACACCACGATGCCTGTAGCAATGGCAACAACGTTGCGCAAACTATTAACTGGCGA
ACTACTTACTCTAGCTTCCCGGCAACAATTAATAGACTGGATGGAGGCGGATAAAGTTGCAGGACCACTT
CTGCGCTCGGCCCTTCCGGCTGGCTGGTTTATTGCTGATAAATCTGGAGCCGGTGAGCGTGGGTCTCGCG
GTATCATTGCAGCACTGGGGCCAGATGGTAAGCCCTCCCGTATCGTAGTTATCTACACGACGGGGAGTCA
GGCAACTATGGATGAACGAAATAGACAGATCGCTGAGATAGGTGCCTCACTGATTAAGCATTGGTAACTG
TCAGACCAAGTTTACTCATATATACTTTAGATTGATTTAAAACTTCATTTTTAATTTAAAAGGATCTAGG
TGAAGATCCTTTTTGATAATCTCATGACCAAAATCCCTTAACGTGAGTTTTCGTTCCACTGAGCGTCAGA
CCCCGTAGAAAAGATCAAAGGATCTTCTTGAGATCCTTTTTTTCTGCGCGTAATCTGCTGCTTGCAAACA
AAAAAACCACCGCTACCAGCGGTGGTTTGTTTGCCGGATCAAGAGCTACCAACTCTTTTTCCGAAGGTAA
CTGGCTTCAGCAGAGCGCAGATACCAAATACTGTTCTTCTAGTGTAGCCGTAGTTAGGCCACCACTTCAA
GAACTCTGTAGCACCGCCTACATACCTCGCTCTGCTAATCCTGTTACCAGTGGCTGCTGCCAGTGGCGAT
AAGTCGTGTCTTACCGGGTTGGACTCAAGACGATAGTTACCGGATAAGGCGCAGCGGTCGGGCTGAACGG
GGGGTTCGTGCACACAGCCCAGCTTGGAGCGAACGACCTACACCGAACTGAGATACCTACAGCGTGAGCT
ATGAGAAAGCGCCACGCTTCCCGAAGGGAGAAAGGCGGACAGGTATCCGGTAAGCGGCAGGGTCGGAACA
GGAGAGCGCACGAGGGAGCTTCCAGGGGGAAACGCCTGGTATCTTTATAGTCCTGTCGGGTTTCGCCACC
TCTGACTTGAGCGTCGATTTTTGTGATGCTCGTCAGGGGGGCGGAGCCTATGGAAAAACGCCAGCAACGC
GGCCTTTTTACGGTTCCTGGCCTTTTGCTGGCCTTTTGCTCACATGTTCTTTCCTGCGTTATCCCCTGAT
TCTGTGGATAACCGTATTACCGCCTTTGAGTGAGCTGATACCGCTCGCCGCAGCCGAACGACCGAGCGCA
GCGAGTCAGTGAGCGAGGAAGCGGAAGAGCGCCCAATACGCAAACCGCCTCTCCCCGCGCGTTGGCCGAT
TCATTAATGCAGCTGGCACGACAGGTTTCCCGACTGGAAAGCGGGCAGTGAGCGCAACGCAATTAATGTG
AGTTAGCTCACTCATTAGGCACCCCAGGCTTTACACTTTATGCTTCCGGCTCGTATGTTGTGTGGAATTG
TGAGCGGATAACAATTTCACACAGGAAACAGCTATGACCATGATTACGCCAAGCGCGCAATTAACCCTCA
CTAAAGGGAACAAAAGCTGGAGCTGCAAGC
Features (pLannotate 1.2.2; 31 found; start..end, strand, type, name):
      5..231     +  promoter       RSV promoter: Rous sarcoma virus enhancer/promoter
    232..412     +  LTR            5' LTR (truncated): truncated 5' long terminal repeat (LTR) from HIV-1
    459..584     +  misc_feature   HIV-1 Ψ: packaging signal of human immunodeficiency virus type 1
    568..931     +  CDS            HIV-1 gag (fragment): gag protein from human immunodeficiency virus 1; gag
   1077..1310    +  misc_feature   RRE: The Rev response element (RRE) of HIV-1 allows for Rev-dependent mRNA export from the nucleus to the cytoplasm.
   1687..1713    +  CDS            Rev (fragment): human immunodeficiency virus 1 (HIV-1) Rev protein; rev; enhances nuclear export of unspliced and incompletely spliced viral mRNAs
   1720..1743    +  promoter       SV40 promoter (fragment): SV40 early promoter
   1744..1815    +  promoter       SV40 promoter (fragment): SV40 enhancer and early promoter
   1839..1974    +  rep_origin     SV40 ori: SV40 origin of replication
   2020..2616    +  CDS            PuroR (fragment): puromycin N-acetyltransferase; pac from Streptomyces; confers resistance to puromycin
   2665..2782    +  misc_feature   cPPT/CTS: central polypurine tract and central termination sequence of HIV-1
   2847..2913    +  CDS            small t antigen (fragment): SV40 (simian virus 40) small t antigen
   2920..4098    +  promoter       EF-1α promoter: strong constitutive promoter for human elongation factor EF-1α
   4115..5332    +  CDS            LMX1B: LMX1B_HUMAN - Experimental evidence at protein level: Swiss-Prot protein existence level 1. Essential for the specification of dorsal limb fate at both the zeugopodal and autopodal levels. From Homo sapiens (Human).
   5348..5401    +  promoter       U6 promoter (fragment): RNA polymerase III promoter for human U6 snRNA
   5443..6031    +  misc_feature   WPRE: woodchuck hepatitis virus posttranscriptional regulatory element
   6082..6101    +  misc_feature   cPPT/CTS (fragment): central polypurine tract and central termination sequence of HIV-1
   6103..6336    +  LTR            3' LTR (ΔU3): self-inactivating 3' long terminal repeat (LTR) from HIV-1
   6414..6535    +  polyA_signal   SV40 poly(A) signal: SV40 polyadenylation signal
   6575..6710    +  rep_origin     SV40 ori: SV40 origin of replication
   6731..6749    -  promoter       T7 promoter: promoter for bacteriophage T7 RNA polymerase
   6757..6912    +  CDS            lacZα (fragment): LacZα fragment of β-galactosidase; lacZ fragment
   6917..7345    +  rep_origin     f1 ori (sequence partly withheld): f1 bacteriophage origin of replication; arrow indicates direction of (+) strand synthesis
   7398..7502    +  promoter       AmpR promoter: bla
   7503..8363    +  CDS            AmpR: β-lactamase; bla; confers resistance to ampicillin, carbenicillin, and related antibiotics
   8534..9122    +  rep_origin     ori: high-copy-number ColE1/pMB1/pBR322/pUC origin of replication
   9305..9397    +  CDS            lacI (fragment): lac repressor; lacI; The lac repressor binds to the lac operator to inhibit transcription in E. coli. This inhibition can be relieved by adding lactose or isopropyl-β-D-thiogalactopyranoside (IPTG).
   9410..9431    +  protein_bind   CAP binding site: CAP binding activates transcription in the presence of cAMP. E. coli catabolite activator protein
   9446..9476    +  promoter       lac promoter: promoter for the E. coli lac operon
   9484..9500    +  protein_bind   lac operator: The lac repressor binds to the lac operator to inhibit transcription in E. coli. This inhibition can be relieved by adding lactose or isopropyl-β-D-thiogalactopyranoside (IPTG). lac repressor encoded by lacI
   9545..9563    +  promoter       T3 promoter: promoter for bacteriophage T3 RNA polymerase
