[The description below was written by a language model from this plasmid's Addgene catalogue record and pLannotate feature annotations shown in this document.]
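Description:
TFORF1461 is a lentiviral mammalian expression plasmid built on the pLX_TRC317 backbone and carrying the human LMX1B open reading frame, a LIM-homeodomain transcription factor involved in specifying dorsal limb fate. It belongs to a barcoded transcription factor ORF collection in which each clone carries a unique 24-bp barcode, so that the overexpressed factor can be identified by sequencing in pooled screens. The feature table does not annotate the barcode. The sequenced record is 9,586 nt, which matches the stated backbone plus insert. In bacteria the plasmid is maintained through a high-copy ColE1/pUC-type origin and ampicillin resistance (AmpR). An f1 origin and remnants of a lac/T7/T3 cloning region are also present. The depositor warns that recombination can occur, as is common for LTR-containing plasmids.

The viral portion has a third-generation, self-inactivating layout. An RSV promoter drives a truncated HIV-1 5' LTR, followed by the Ψ packaging signal with a partial gag sequence, the Rev response element for Rev-dependent nuclear export of the genomic RNA, and a cPPT/CTS element. A ΔU3 3' LTR and an SV40 polyadenylation signal close the unit. Two expression cassettes sit inside the provirus. In the first, an SV40 early promoter/origin region drives puromycin N-acetyltransferase for selection of transduced cells. In the second, the strong constitutive EF-1α promoter drives LMX1B, and a downstream WPRE enhances transcript stability and expression. A short U6 promoter fragment is annotated between the ORF and the WPRE, but the record does not explain its role. The construct is intended for packaging into lentivirus to achieve stable LMX1B overexpression, for example in pooled or arrayed screens of transcription factor–directed cell differentiation.
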