Addgene plasmid #143502: TFORF1461
Purpose: Lentiviral vector for overexpressing transcription factor ORFs with unique 24-bp barcodes. Barcodes facilitate identification of transcription factors in pooled screens.
Depositing lab: Feng Zhang. Depositing organization: Broad Institute. Publication: A transcription factor atlas of directed differentiation. Joung J, Ma S, Tay T, Geiger-Schuller KR, Kirchgatterer PC, Verdine VK, Guo B, Arias-Garcia MA, Allen WE, Singh A, Kuksenko O, Abudayyeh OO, Gootenberg JS, Fu Z, Macrae RK, Buenrostro JD, Regev A, Zhang F. Cell. 2023 Jan 5;186(1):209-229.e26. doi: 10.1016/j.cell.2022.11.026. PubMed 36608654.
Backbone
  Vector backbone: pLX_TRC317
  Backbone manufacturer: Broad Institute Genetic Perturbation Platform
  Backbone size w/o insert (bp): 8264
  Vector type: Mammalian Expression, Lentiviral
  Selectable markers: Puromycin
Growth in bacteria
  Bacterial resistance: Ampicillin, 100 μg/mL
  Growth temperature: 37°C
  Growth strain: NEB Stable
  Copy number: High Copy
Gene/Insert
  Gene/Insert name: LMX1B
  Species: H. sapiens (human)
  Insert size (bp): 1322
  Entrez Gene: LMX1B (a.k.a. FSGS10, LMX1.2, NPS1)
  Promoter: EF1a
  Cloning method: Unknown
  Sequencing primers: 5′ GGGTGGAGACTGAAGTTAGGCCAG; 3′ CACATAGCGTAAAAGGAGCAACATAG
Terms and licenses: Academic/Nonprofit Terms; Industry Terms: Not Available to Industry
Depositor comments: NM_001174146,ENST00000355497 . The transcription factor ORF portion of this plasmid was synthesized by Genewiz. Please test multiple small colonies in case of plasmid recombination. To make this collection available in a timely manner, a portion of this collection was not fully sequenced by Addgene. If an Addgene verified full plasmid sequence is not available, please contact us prior to placing an order to request the full sequence.
How to cite: TFORF1461 was a gift from Feng Zhang (Addgene plasmid # 143502 ; http://n2t.net/addgene:143502 ; RRID:Addgene_143502)
