>Addgene plasmid #143502 | TFORF1461 | depositor partial sequence | sequence record 282636 | Insert
ACCGCCACCATGGATATAGCAACAGGTCCCGAGTCGCTGGAGAGGTGCTTCCCTCGCGGGCAGACGGACT
GCGCCAAGATGTTGGACGGCATCAAGATGGAGGAGCACGCCCTGCGCCCCGGGCCCGCCACTCTGGGGGT
GCTGCTGGGCTCCGACTGCCCGCATCCCGCCGTCTGCGAGGGCTGCCAGCGGCCCATCTCCGACCGCTTC
CTGATGCGAGTCAACGAGTCGTCCTGGCACGAGGAGTGTTTGCAGTGCGCGGCGTGTCAGCAAGCCCTCA
CCACCAGCTGCTACTTCCGGGATCGGAAACTGTACTGCAAACAAGACTACCAACAGCTCTTCGCGGCCAA
GTGCAGCGGCTGCATGGAGAAGATCGCCCCCACCGAGTTCGTGATGCGGGCGCTGGAGTGCGTGTACCAC
CTGGGCTGCTTCTGCTGCTGCGTGTGTGAACGGCAGCTACGCAAGGGCGACGAATTCGTGCTCAAGGAGG
GCCAGCTGCTGTGCAAGGGTGACTACGAGAAGGAGAAGGACCTGCTCAGCTCCGTGAGCCCCGACGAGTC
CGACTCCGTGAAGAGCGAGGATGAAGATGGGGACATGAAGCCGGCCAAGGGGCAGGGCAGTCAGAGCAAG
GGCAGCGGGGATGACGGGAAGGACCCGCGGAGGCCCAAGCGACCCCGGACCATCCTCACCACGCAGCAGC
GAAGAGCCTTCAAGGCCTCCTTCGAGGTCTCGTCGAAGCCTTGCCGAAAGGTCCGAGAGACACTGGCAGC
TGAGACGGGCCTCAGTGTGCGCGTGGTCCAGGTCTGGTTTCAGAACCAAAGAGCAAAGATGAAGAAGCTG
GCGCGGCGGCACCAGCAGCAGCAGGAGCAGCAGAACTCCCAGCGGCTGGGCCAGGGTGAGCCGGGGCCGG
GGCAGGGCCTGGGCCAGGAGGTCCTGTCCAGCCGCATGGAGGGCATGATGGCTTCCTACACGCCGCTGGC
CCCACCACAGCAGCAGATCGTGGCCATGGAACAGAGCCCCTACGGCAGCAGCGACCCCTTCCAGCAGGGC
CTCACGCCGCCCCAAATGCCAGGGAACGACTCCATCTTCCATGACATCGACAGCGATACCTCCTTAACCA
GCCTCAGCGACTGCTTCCTCGGCTCCTCAGACGTGGGCTCCCTGCAGGCCCGCGTGGGGAACCCCATCGA
CCGGCTCTACTCCATGCAGAGTTCCTACTTCGCCTCCTAGTAATGAACTAGTCCGTAACTTGAAAGTATT
TCGATTTCTTGGCTTTATATATCTTGTGGAAAGGACGACACTCGTGAGGAGCCTAAGGATTC
