>Addgene plasmid #143502 | TFORF1461 | depositor partial sequence | sequence record 282637 | Barcode
CACTCGTGAGGAGCCTAAGGATTC
